>Addgene plasmid #132456 | pCAMTA2.1.0-gDNA | addgene full sequence | sequence record 266911 | Addgene NGS Result
GTTTTAGAGCTAGAAATAGCAAGTTAAAATAAGGCTAGTCCGTTATCAACTTGAAAAAGTGGCACCGAGT
CGGTGCTTTTTTGTTTTAGAGCTAGAAATAGCAAGTTAAAATAAGGCTAGTCCGTTTTTAGCGCGTGCGC
CAATTCTGCAGACAAATGGCTCTAGAGGTACCCGTTACATAACTTACGGTAAATGGCCCGCCTGGCTGAC
CGCCCAACGACCCCCGCCCATTGACGTCAATAGTAACGCCAATAGGGACTTTCCATTGACGTCAATGGGT
GGAGTATTTACGGTAAACTGCCCACTTGGCAGTACATCAAGTGTATCATATGCCAAGTACGCCCCCTATT
GACGTCAATGACGGTAAATGGCCCGCCTGGCATTGTGCCCAGTACATGACCTTATGGGACTTTCCTACTT
GGCAGTACATCTACGTATTAGTCATCGCTATTACCATGGTCGAGGTGAGCCCCACGTTCTGCTTCACTCT
CCCCATCTCCCCCCCCTCCCCACCCCCAATTTTGTATTTATTTATTTTTTAATTATTTTGTGCAGCGATG
GGGGCGGGGGGGGGGGGGGGGCGCGCGCCAGGCGGGGCGGGGCGGGGCGAGGGGCGGGGCGGGGCGAGGC
GGAGAGGTGCGGCGGCAGCCAATCAGAGCGGCGCGCTCCGAAAGTTTCCTTTTATGGCGAGGCGGCGGCG
GCGGCGGCCCTATAAAAAGCGAAGCGCGCGGCGGGCGGGAGTCGCTGCGCGCTGCCTTCGCCCCGTGCCC
CGCTCCGCCGCCGCCTCGCGCCGCCCGCCCCGGCTCTGACTGACCGCGTTACTCCCACAGGTGAGCGGGC
GGGACGGCCCTTCTCCTCCGGGCTGTAATTAGCTGAGCAAGAGGTAAGGGTTTAAGGGATGGTTGGTTGG
TGGGGTATTAATGTTTAATTACCTGGAGCACCTGCCTGAAATCACTTTTTTTCAGGTTGGACCGGTGCCA
CCATGGACTATAAGGACCACGACGGAGACTACAAGGATCATGATATTGATTACAAAGACGATGACGATAA
GATGGCCCCAAAGAAGAAGCGGAAGGTCGGTATCCACGGAGTCCCAGCAGCCGACAAGAAGTACAGCATC
GGCCTGGACATCGGCACCAACTCTGTGGGCTGGGCCGTGATCACCGACGAGTACAAGGTGCCCAGCAAGA
AATTCAAGGTGCTGGGCAACACCGACCGGCACAGCATCAAGAAGAACCTGATCGGAGCCCTGCTGTTCGA
CAGCGGCGAAACAGCCGAGGCCACCCGGCTGAAGAGAACCGCCAGAAGAAGATACACCAGACGGAAGAAC
CGGATCTGCTATCTGCAAGAGATCTTCAGCAACGAGATGGCCAAGGTGGACGACAGCTTCTTCCACAGAC
TGGAAGAGTCCTTCCTGGTGGAAGAGGATAAGAAGCACGAGCGGCACCCCATCTTCGGCAACATCGTGGA
CGAGGTGGCCTACCACGAGAAGTACCCCACCATCTACCACCTGAGAAAGAAACTGGTGGACAGCACCGAC
AAGGCCGACCTGCGGCTGATCTATCTGGCCCTGGCCCACATGATCAAGTTCCGGGGCCACTTCCTGATCG
AGGGCGACCTGAACCCCGACAACAGCGACGTGGACAAGCTGTTCATCCAGCTGGTGCAGACCTACAACCA
GCTGTTCGAGGAAAACCCCATCAACGCCAGCGGCGTGGACGCCAAGGCCATCCTGTCTGCCAGACTGAGC
AAGAGCAGACGGCTGGAAAATCTGATCGCCCAGCTGCCCGGCGAGAAGAAGAATGGCCTGTTCGGAAACC
TGATTGCCCTGAGCCTGGGCCTGACCCCCAACTTCAAGAGCAACTTCGACCTGGCCGAGGATGCCAAACT
GCAGCTGAGCAAGGACACCTACGACGACGACCTGGACAACCTGCTGGCCCAGATCGGCGACCAGTACGCC
GACCTGTTTCTGGCCGCCAAGAACCTGTCCGACGCCATCCTGCTGAGCGACATCCTGAGAGTGAACACCG
AGATCACCAAGGCCCCCCTGAGCGCCTCTATGATCAAGAGATACGACGAGCACCACCAGGACCTGACCCT
GCTGAAAGCTCTCGTGCGGCAGCAGCTGCCTGAGAAGTACAAAGAGATTTTCTTCGACCAGAGCAAGAAC
GGCTACGCCGGCTACATTGACGGCGGAGCCAGCCAGGAAGAGTTCTACAAGTTCATCAAGCCCATCCTGG
AAAAGATGGACGGCACCGAGGAACTGCTCGTGAAGCTGAACAGAGAGGACCTGCTGCGGAAGCAGCGGAC
CTTCGACAACGGCAGCATCCCCCACCAGATCCACCTGGGAGAGCTGCACGCCATTCTGCGGCGGCAGGAA
GATTTTTACCCATTCCTGAAGGACAACCGGGAAAAGATCGAGAAGATCCTGACCTTCCGCATCCCCTACT
ACGTGGGCCCTCTGGCCAGGGGAAACAGCAGATTCGCCTGGATGACCAGAAAGAGCGAGGAAACCATCAC
CCCCTGGAACTTCGAGGAAGTGGTGGACAAGGGCGCTTCCGCCCAGAGCTTCATCGAGCGGATGACCAAC
TTCGATAAGAACCTGCCCAACGAGAAGGTGCTGCCCAAGCACAGCCTGCTGTACGAGTACTTCACCGTGT
ATAACGAGCTGACCAAAGTGAAATACGTGACCGAGGGAATGAGAAAGCCCGCCTTCCTGAGCGGCGAGCA
GAAAAAGGCCATCGTGGACCTGCTGTTCAAGACCAACCGGAAAGTGACCGTGAAGCAGCTGAAAGAGGAC
TACTTCAAGAAAATCGAGTGCTTCGACTCCGTGGAAATCTCCGGCGTGGAAGATCGGTTCAACGCCTCCC
TGGGCACATACCACGATCTGCTGAAAATTATCAAGGACAAGGACTTCCTGGACAATGAGGAAAACGAGGA
CATTCTGGAAGATATCGTGCTGACCCTGACACTGTTTGAGGACAGAGAGATGATCGAGGAACGGCTGAAA
ACCTATGCCCACCTGTTCGACGACAAAGTGATGAAGCAGCTGAAGCGGCGGAGATACACCGGCTGGGGCA
GGCTGAGCCGGAAGCTGATCAACGGCATCCGGGACAAGCAGTCCGGCAAGACAATCCTGGATTTCCTGAA
GTCCGACGGCTTCGCCAACAGAAACTTCATGCAGCTGATCCACGACGACAGCCTGACCTTTAAAGAGGAC
ATCCAGAAAGCCCAGGTGTCCGGCCAGGGCGATAGCCTGCACGAGCACATTGCCAATCTGGCCGGCAGCC
CCGCCATTAAGAAGGGCATCCTGCAGACAGTGAAGGTGGTGGACGAGCTCGTGAAAGTGATGGGCCGGCA
CAAGCCCGAGAACATCGTGATCGAAATGGCCAGAGAGAACCAGACCACCCAGAAGGGACAGAAGAACAGC
CGCGAGAGAATGAAGCGGATCGAAGAGGGCATCAAAGAGCTGGGCAGCCAGATCCTGAAAGAACACCCCG
TGGAAAACACCCAGCTGCAGAACGAGAAGCTGTACCTGTACTACCTGCAGAATGGGCGGGATATGTACGT
GGACCAGGAACTGGACATCAACCGGCTGTCCGACTACGATGTGGACCATATCGTGCCTCAGAGCTTTCTG
AAGGACGACTCCATCGACAACAAGGTGCTGACCAGAAGCGACAAGAACCGGGGCAAGAGCGACAACGTGC
CCTCCGAAGAGGTCGTGAAGAAGATGAAGAACTACTGGCGGCAGCTGCTGAACGCCAAGCTGATTACCCA
GAGAAAGTTCGACAATCTGACCAAGGCCGAGAGAGGCGGCCTGAGCGAACTGGATAAGGCCGGCTTCATC
AAGAGACAGCTGGTGGAAACCCGGCAGATCACAAAGCACGTGGCACAGATCCTGGACTCCCGGATGAACA
CTAAGTACGACGAGAATGACAAGCTGATCCGGGAAGTGAAAGTGATCACCCTGAAGTCCAAGCTGGTGTC
CGATTTCCGGAAGGATTTCCAGTTTTACAAAGTGCGCGAGATCAACAACTACCACCACGCCCACGACGCC
TACCTGAACGCCGTCGTGGGAACCGCCCTGATCAAAAAGTACCCTAAGCTGGAAAGCGAGTTCGTGTACG
GCGACTACAAGGTGTACGACGTGCGGAAGATGATCGCCAAGAGCGAGCAGGAAATCGGCAAGGCTACCGC
CAAGTACTTCTTCTACAGCAACATCATGAACTTTTTCAAGACCGAGATTACCCTGGCCAACGGCGAGATC
CGGAAGCGGCCTCTGATCGAGACAAACGGCGAAACCGGGGAGATCGTGTGGGATAAGGGCCGGGATTTTG
CCACCGTGCGGAAAGTGCTGAGCATGCCCCAAGTGAATATCGTGAAAAAGACCGAGGTGCAGACAGGCGG
CTTCAGCAAAGAGTCTATCCTGCCCAAGAGGAACAGCGATAAGCTGATCGCCAGAAAGAAGGACTGGGAC
CCTAAGAAGTACGGCGGCTTCGACAGCCCCACCGTGGCCTATTCTGTGCTGGTGGTGGCCAAAGTGGAAA
AGGGCAAGTCCAAGAAACTGAAGAGTGTGAAAGAGCTGCTGGGGATCACCATCATGGAAAGAAGCAGCTT
CGAGAAGAATCCCATCGACTTTCTGGAAGCCAAGGGCTACAAAGAAGTGAAAAAGGACCTGATCATCAAG
CTGCCTAAGTACTCCCTGTTCGAGCTGGAAAACGGCCGGAAGAGAATGCTGGCCTCTGCCGGCGAACTGC
AGAAGGGAAACGAACTGGCCCTGCCCTCCAAATATGTGAACTTCCTGTACCTGGCCAGCCACTATGAGAA
GCTGAAGGGCTCCCCCGAGGATAATGAGCAGAAACAGCTGTTTGTGGAACAGCACAAGCACTACCTGGAC
GAGATCATCGAGCAGATCAGCGAGTTCTCCAAGAGAGTGATCCTGGCCGACGCTAATCTGGACAAAGTGC
TGTCCGCCTACAACAAGCACCGGGATAAGCCCATCAGAGAGCAGGCCGAGAATATCATCCACCTGTTTAC
CCTGACCAATCTGGGAGCCCCTGCCGCCTTCAAGTACTTTGACACCACCATCGACCGGAAGAGGTACACC
AGCACCAAAGAGGTGCTGGACGCCACCCTGATCCACCAGAGCATCACCGGCCTGTACGAGACACGGATCG
ACCTGTCTCAGCTGGGAGGCGACAAAAGGCCGGCGGCCACGAAAAAGGCCGGCCAGGCAAAAAAGAAAAA
GTAAGAATTCCTAGAGCTCGCTGATCAGCCTCGACTGTGCCTTCTAGTTGCCAGCCATCTGTTGTTTGCC
CCTCCCCCGTGCCTTCCTTGACCCTGGAAGGTGCCACTCCCACTGTCCTTTCCTAATAAAATGAGGAAAT
TGCATCGCATTGTCTGAGTAGGTGTCATTCTATTCTGGGGGGTGGGGTGGGGCAGGACAGCAAGGGGGAG
GATTGGGAAGAGAATAGCAGGCATGCTGGGGAGCGGCCGCAGGAACCCCTAGTGATGGAGTTGGCCACTC
CCTCTCTGCGCGCTCGCTCGCTCACTGAGGCCGGGCGACCAAAGGTCGCCCGACGCCCGGGCTTTGCCCG
GGCGGCCTCAGTGAGCGAGCGAGCGCGCAGCTGCCTGCAGGGGCGCCTGATGCGGTATTTTCTCCTTACG
CATCTGTGCGGTATTTCACACCGCATA
[95 nt withheld, positions 5698-5792]
T
[46 nt withheld, positions 5794-5839]
C
[141 nt withheld, positions 5841-5981]
CCTTTGACGTTGGAGTCCACGTTCTTT
[37 nt withheld, positions 6009-6045]
ACTCTATCTCGGGCTATTCTTTTGATTTATAAGGGATTTTGCCGATTTCGGTCTATTGGTTAAAAAATGA
GCTGATTTAACAAAAATTTAACGCGAATTTTAACAAAATATTAACGTTTACAATTTTATGGTGCACTCTC
AGTACAATCTGCTCTGATGCCGCATAGTTAAGCCAGCCCCGACACCCGCCAACACCCGCTGACGCGCCCT
GACGGGCTTGTCTGCTCCCGGCATCCGCTTACAGACAAGCTGTGACCGTCTCCGGGAGCTGCATGTGTCA
GAGGTTTTCACCGTCATCACCGAAACGCGCGAGACGAAAGGGCCTCGTGATACGCCTATTTTTATAGGTT
AATGTCATGATAATAATGGTTTCTTAGACGTCAGGTGGCACTTTTCGGGGAAATGTGCGCGGAACCCCTA
TTTGTTTATTTTTCTAAATACATTCAAATATGTATCCGCTCATGAGACAATAACCCTGATAAATGCTTCA
ATAATATTGAAAAAGGAAGAGTATGAGTATTCAACATTTCCGTGTCGCCCTTATTCCCTTTTTTGCGGCA
TTTTGCCTTCCTGTTTTTGCTCACCCAGAAACGCTGGTGAAAGTAAAAGATGCTGAAGATCAGTTGGGTG
CACGAGTGGGTTACATCGAACTGGATCTCAACAGCGGTAAGATCCTTGAGAGTTTTCGCCCCGAAGAACG
TTTTCCAATGATGAGCACTTTTAAAGTTCTGCTATGTGGCGCGGTATTATCCCGTATTGACGCCGGGCAA
GAGCAACTCGGTCGCCGCATACACTATTCTCAGAATGACTTGGTTGAGTACTCACCAGTCACAGAAAAGC
ATCTTACGGATGGCATGACAGTAAGAGAATTATGCAGTGCTGCCATAACCATGAGTGATAACACTGCGGC
CAACTTACTTCTGACAACGATCGGAGGACCGAAGGAGCTAACCGCTTTTTTGCACAACATGGGGGATCAT
GTAACTCGCCTTGATCGTTGGGAACCGGAGCTGAATGAAGCCATACCAAACGACGAGCGTGACACCACGA
TGCCTGTAGCAATGGCAACAACGTTGCGCAAACTATTAACTGGCGAACTACTTACTCTAGCTTCCCGGCA
ACAATTAATAGACTGGATGGAGGCGGATAAAGTTGCAGGACCACTTCTGCGCTCGGCCCTTCCGGCTGGC
TGGTTTATTGCTGATAAATCTGGAGCCGGTGAGCGTGGAAGCCGCGGTATCATTGCAGCACTGGGGCCAG
ATGGTAAGCCCTCCCGTATCGTAGTTATCTACACGACGGGGAGTCAGGCAACTATGGATGAACGAAATAG
ACAGATCGCTGAGATAGGTGCCTCACTGATTAAGCATTGGTAACTGTCAGACCAAGTTTACTCATATATA
CTTTAGATTGATTTAAAACTTCATTTTTAATTTAAAAGGATCTAGGTGAAGATCCTTTTTGATAATCTCA
TGACCAAAATCCCTTAACGTGAGTTTTCGTTCCACTGAGCGTCAGACCCCGTAGAAAAGATCAAAGGATC
TTCTTGAGATCCTTTTTTTCTGCGCGTAATCTGCTGCTTGCAAACAAAAAAACCACCGCTACCAGCGGTG
GTTTGTTTGCCGGATCAAGAGCTACCAACTCTTTTTCCGAAGGTAACTGGCTTCAGCAGAGCGCAGATAC
CAAATACTGTTCTTCTAGTGTAGCCGTAGTTAGGCCACCACTTCAAGAACTCTGTAGCACCGCCTACATA
CCTCGCTCTGCTAATCCTGTTACCAGTGGCTGCTGCCAGTGGCGATAAGTCGTGTCTTACCGGGTTGGAC
TCAAGACGATAGTTACCGGATAAGGCGCAGCGGTCGGGCTGAACGGGGGGTTCGTGCACACAGCCCAGCT
TGGAGCGAACGACCTACACCGAACTGAGATACCTACAGCGTGAGCTATGAGAAAGCGCCACGCTTCCCGA
AGGGAGAAAGGCGGACAGGTATCCGGTAAGCGGCAGGGTCGGAACAGGAGAGCGCACGAGGGAGCTTCCA
GGGGGAAACGCCTGGTATCTTTATAGTCCTGTCGGGTTTCGCCACCTCTGACTTGAGCGTCGATTTTTGT
GATGCTCGTCAGGGGGGCGGAGCCTATGGAAAAACGCCAGCAACGCGGCCTTTTTACGGTTCCTGGCCTT
TTGCTGGCCTTTTGCTCACATGTGAGGGCCTATTTCCCATGATTCCTTCATATTTGCATATACGATACAA
GGCTGTTAGAGAGATAATTGGAATTAATTTGACTGTAAACACAAAGATATTAGTACAAAATACGTGACGT
AGAAAGTAATAATTTCTTGGGTAGTTTGCAGTTTTAAAATTATGTTTTAAAATGGACTATCATATGCTTA
CCGTAACTTGAAAGTATTTCGATTTCTTGGCTTTATATATCTTGTGGAAAGGACGAAACACCGCCAGGTC
ATGTGGCCAGTCC
Features (pLannotate 1.2.2; 18 found; start..end, strand, type, name):
      1..76      +  misc_RNA       gRNA scaffold: guide RNA scaffold for the Streptococcus pyogenes CRISPR/Cas9 system
     83..126     +  misc_RNA       gRNA scaffold (fragment): guide RNA scaffold for the Streptococcus pyogenes CRISPR/Cas9 system
    173..458     +  enhancer       CMV enhancer: human cytomegalovirus immediate early enhancer; contains an 18-bp deletion relative to the standard CMV enhancer
    460..737     +  promoter       chicken β-actin promoter: No description available
    738..965     +  intron         hybrid intron: hybrid between chicken β-actin (CBA) and minute virus of mice (MMV) introns (Gray et al., 2011)
   1103..2704    +  CDS            Cas9(N): N-terminal portion of Streptococcus pyogenes Cas9 (Zetsche et al., 2015)
   2705..5203    +  CDS            Cas9(C): C-terminal portion of Streptococcus pyogenes Cas9 (Zetsche et al., 2015)
   5204..5251    +  CDS            nucleoplasmin NLS: bipartite nuclear localization signal from nucleoplasmin
   5285..5396    +  polyA_signal   bGH poly(A) signal: bovine growth hormone polyadenylation signal
   5501..5641    +  repeat_region  AAV2 ITR: inverted terminal repeat of adeno-associated virus serotype 2 inverted
   5646..5697    -  misc_feature   bom (fragment): basis of mobility region from pBR322
   5716..6171    +  rep_origin     f1 ori (sequence partly withheld): f1 bacteriophage origin of replication; arrow indicates direction of (+) strand synthesis
   6172..6221    -  misc_feature   bom (fragment): basis of mobility region from pBR322
   6323..6358    -  CDS            rop (fragment): Rop protein, which maintains plasmids at low copy number; rop
   6453..6557    +  promoter       AmpR promoter: bla
   6558..7418    +  CDS            AmpR: β-lactamase; bla; confers resistance to ampicillin, carbenicillin, and related antibiotics
   7589..8177    +  rep_origin     ori: high-copy-number ColE1/pMB1/pBR322/pUC origin of replication
   8239..8479    +  promoter       U6 promoter: RNA polymerase III promoter for human U6 snRNA
