[The description below was written by a language model from this plasmid's Addgene catalogue record and pLannotate feature annotations shown in this document.]
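Description:
pCAMTA2.1.0-gDNA is a CRISPR/Cas9 expression plasmid built on the pX330 backbone, which delivers both a single guide RNA and Streptococcus pyogenes Cas9 from one vector for use in mammalian cells. It is maintained in E. coli as a high-copy plasmid through a ColE1/pUC-type origin and is selected with ampicillin via the β-lactamase gene. An f1 phage origin is also present, along with small annotated fragments of pBR322-derived bom and rop sequence and a single AAV2 inverted terminal repeat downstream of the Cas9 cassette. These are backbone remnants, not a functional packaging arrangement.

The payload is a guide sequence targeting human CAMTA2, cloned between the backbone's BbsI sites, which were destroyed in the process. In the circular map it sits between the human U6 RNA polymerase III promoter and the S. pyogenes gRNA scaffold, so U6 transcribes a complete single guide RNA. The depositor notes that the PAM listed with the guide is not part of the cloned sequence. Cas9 is driven by a hybrid promoter made of the CMV enhancer, chicken β-actin promoter and a hybrid intron. The annotation tool splits the coding sequence into adjoining N- and C-terminal portions that together form one continuous open reading frame. This is followed by a nucleoplasmin nuclear localization signal and the bovine growth hormone polyadenylation signal.

The stated purpose is to create GFP fusion proteins. The plasmid carries no GFP sequence, so its role would be to cut the CAMTA2 locus so that a tag can be knocked in from a donor template supplied separately. The record does not describe that donor or the position of the cut within the gene.
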