Addgene plasmid #132456: pCAMTA2.1.0-gDNA
Purpose: CRISPR/Cas9 plasmid to create GFP fusion proteins
Depositing lab: Kevin White. Depositing organization: University of Chicago.
Backbone
  Vector backbone: pX330
  Backbone manufacturer: addgene ID: 42230
  Vector type: CRISPR
Growth in bacteria
  Bacterial resistance: Ampicillin, 100 μg/mL
  Growth temperature: 37°C
  Growth strain: DH5alpha
  Copy number: High Copy
Gene/Insert
  Gene/Insert name: CAMTA2
  gRNA/shRNA sequence: CACCGCCTTTCTCACCACCC TGG
  Species: H. sapiens (human)
  Entrez Gene: CAMTA2
  Cloning method: Restriction Enzyme; 5′ cloning site BbsI (destroyed during cloning); 3′ cloning site BbsI (destroyed during cloning)
Terms and licenses: Academic/Nonprofit Terms; Industry Terms: Not Available to Industry
Depositor comments: gRNA sequence also includes uncloned PAM after the space
How to cite: pCAMTA2.1.0-gDNA was a gift from Kevin White (Addgene plasmid # 132456 ; http://n2t.net/addgene:132456 ; RRID:Addgene_132456)
